Addgene plasmid #26970: pLenti-CaMKIIa-eNpHR 3.0-EYFP
Purpose: 3rd gen lentiviral expression of eNpHR 3.0 fused to EYFP driven by CaMKIIa promoter for optogenetic inhibition
Depositing lab: Karl Deisseroth. Depositing organization: Stanford University.
Backbone
  Vector backbone: pLenti
  Backbone size w/o insert (bp): 9253
  Vector type: Mammalian Expression, Lentiviral
Growth in bacteria
  Bacterial resistance: Ampicillin, 100 μg/mL
  Growth temperature: 37°C
  Growth strain: Stbl3
  Growth instructions: Stbl3 (rec A-) cells to avoid recombinations with the LTRs
  Copy number: High Copy
Gene/Insert
  Gene/Insert name: eNpHR 3.0
  Species: H. sapiens (human)
  Insert size (bp): 1683
  Mutation: Trafficking Signal (TS), ER Export Signal (FCYENE)
  Promoter: CaMKIIa
  Tag / fusion protein: EYFP (C terminal on insert)
  Cloning method: Restriction Enzyme; 5′ cloning site BamHI, AgeI (not destroyed); 3′ cloning site EcoRI (not destroyed)
  Sequencing primers: 5′ ctcagaagccccaagctcgtc; 3′ GCAATAGCATGATACAAAGG
Terms and licenses: Academic/Nonprofit Terms; Industry Terms: Not Available to Industry
Depositor comments: This plasmid contains the mouse calcium/calmodulin-dependent kinase II alpha subunit promoter. For additional information please visit - http://www.optogenetics.org
How to cite: pLenti-CaMKIIa-eNpHR 3.0-EYFP was a gift from Karl Deisseroth (Addgene plasmid # 26970 ; http://n2t.net/addgene:26970 ; RRID:Addgene_26970)
