[The description below was written by a language model from this plasmid's Addgene catalogue record and pLannotate feature annotations shown in this document.]
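Description:
pLenti-CaMKIIa-eNpHR 3.0-EYFP is a third-generation lentiviral transfer plasmid (10,935 nt in the depositor sequence) for neuronal expression of an optogenetic silencer. It replicates in E. coli from a high-copy ColE1/pUC-type origin under ampicillin selection (AmpR), and the record notes that a recA-deficient strain is used to limit recombination between the LTRs. The backbone also carries an f1 origin and an SV40/EM7-driven BleoR cassette, which lies outside the LTR-flanked region and so would not be packaged into virus.

The viral genome is transcribed from a CMV enhancer/promoter fused to a truncated HIV-1 5' LTR, an arrangement that makes genomic RNA production Tat-independent. It is followed by the Ψ packaging signal with a gag fragment, the RRE for Rev-dependent nuclear export, and the cPPT/CTS. The internal expression cassette uses the mouse CaMKIIα promoter. This promoter drives the light-driven chloride pump halorhodopsin from Natronomonas pharaonis; the catalogue lists the insert species as human, but the annotation identifies the archaeal origin. A trafficking signal derived from the KCNJ2 (Kir2.1) potassium channel and a C-terminal EYFP are fused to the opsin, and the catalogue also lists an ER export signal. These additions define the 3.0 version and are intended to improve export to the plasma membrane. A WPRE downstream enhances transcript expression, followed by a truncated 3' LTR and a bGH polyadenylation signal.

After packaging with separate helper plasmids, the virus is used for optogenetic inhibition: the pump hyperpolarises transduced neurons under illumination, and EYFP fluorescence marks the expressing cells.
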