Features (pLannotate 1.2.2; 32 found; start..end, strand, type, name):
     31..83      -  misc_feature   bom (fragment): basis of mobility region from pBR322
    238..617     +  enhancer       CMV enhancer: human cytomegalovirus immediate early enhancer
    618..817     +  promoter       CMV promoter: human cytomegalovirus (CMV) immediate early promoter
    835..1015    +  LTR            5' LTR (truncated): truncated 5' long terminal repeat (LTR) from HIV-1
   1062..1187    +  misc_feature   HIV-1 Ψ: packaging signal of human immunodeficiency virus type 1
   1171..1534    +  CDS            HIV-1 gag (fragment): gag protein from human immunodeficiency virus 1; gag
   1680..1913    +  misc_feature   RRE: The Rev response element (RRE) of HIV-1 allows for Rev-dependent mRNA export from the nucleus to the cytoplasm.
   2290..2390    +  CDS            Rev (fragment): human immunodeficiency virus 1 (HIV-1) Rev protein; rev; enhances nuclear export of unspliced and incompletely spliced viral mRNAs
   2440..2557    +  misc_feature   cPPT/CTS: central polypurine tract and central termination sequence of HIV-1
   2602..3890    +  promoter       CaMKII promoter: promoter for the mouse calcium/calmodulin-dependent kinase II α subunit
   3920..4792    +  CDS            hop: BACH_NATPH - Experimental evidence at protein level: Swiss-Prot protein existence level 1. Light-driven anion pump. Binding affinity for the anions is in the order, bromide > chloride > nitrate > azide > bromate and binding is pH dependent. From Natronomonas pharaonis (Natronobacterium pharaonis).
   4802..4861    +  CDS            KCNJ2 (fragment): KCNJ2_HUMAN - Also known as IRK1. Experimental evidence at protein level: Swiss-Prot protein existence level 1. Probably participates in establishing action potential waveform and excitability of neuronal and muscle tissues. Inward rectifier potassium channels are characterized by a greater tendency to allow potassium to flow into the cell rather than out of it. Their voltage dependence is regulated by the concentration of extracellular potassium; as external potassium is raised, the voltage range of the channel opening shifts to more positive voltages. The inward rectification is mainly due t
   4860..5576    +  CDS            EYFP: enhanced YFP mammalian codon-optimized
   5603..5627    +  misc_feature   MCS (fragment): pBluescript multiple cloning site
   5627..6215    +  misc_feature   WPRE: woodchuck hepatitis virus posttranscriptional regulatory element
   6152..6733    +  CDS            nef (fragment): NEF_HV1H2 - Experimental evidence at protein level: Swiss-Prot protein existence level 1. Extracellular Nef protein targets CD4(+) T-lymphocytes for apoptosis by interacting with CXCR4 surface receptors. From Human immunodeficiency virus type 1 group M subtype B (isolate HXB2) (HIV-1).
   6740..6920    +  LTR            5' LTR (truncated): truncated 5' long terminal repeat (LTR) from HIV-1
   6952..7176    +  polyA_signal   bGH poly(A) signal: bovine growth hormone polyadenylation signal
   7180..7201    +  promoter       SV40 promoter (fragment): SV40 enhancer and early promoter
   7222..7650    +  rep_origin     f1 ori (sequence partly withheld): f1 bacteriophage origin of replication; arrow indicates direction of (+) strand synthesis
   7664..7993    +  promoter       SV40 promoter: SV40 enhancer and early promoter
   8041..8088    +  promoter       EM7 promoter: synthetic bacterial promoter&nbsp
   8107..8481    +  CDS            BleoR: antibiotic-binding protein; Sh ble from Streptoalloteichus hindustanus; confers resistance to bleomycin, phleomycin, and Zeocin™
   8491..8616    +  CDS            ble (fragment): BLE_KLEPN - Experimental evidence at protein level: Swiss-Prot protein existence level 1. Binding protein with a strong affinity to the bleomycin family of antibiotics. Binds to CL990; an antimitotic-antibiotic compound. From Klebsiella pneumoniae.
   8611..8732    +  polyA_signal   SV40 poly(A) signal: SV40 polyadenylation signal
   8803..8825    -  protein_bind   lac operator (fragment): The lac repressor binds to the lac operator to inhibit transcription in E. coli. This inhibition can be relieved by adding lactose or isopropyl-β-D-thiogalactopyranoside (IPTG). lac repressor encoded by lacI
   8829..8859    -  promoter       lac promoter: promoter for the E. coli lac operon
   8874..8895    -  protein_bind   CAP binding site: CAP binding activates transcription in the presence of cAMP. E. coli catabolite activator protein
   8908..9000    -  CDS            lacI (fragment): lac repressor; lacI; The lac repressor binds to the lac operator to inhibit transcription in E. coli. This inhibition can be relieved by adding lactose or isopropyl-β-D-thiogalactopyranoside (IPTG).
   9183..9771    -  rep_origin     ori: high-copy-number ColE1/pMB1/pBR322/pUC origin of replication
   9942..10802   -  CDS            AmpR: β-lactamase; bla; confers resistance to ampicillin, carbenicillin, and related antibiotics
  10803..10907   -  promoter       AmpR promoter: bla
>Addgene plasmid #26970 | pLenti-CaMKIIa-eNpHR 3.0-EYFP | depositor full sequence | sequence record 12773 | Author sequence
GTCGACGGATCGGGAGATCTCCCGATCCCCTATGGTGCACTCTCAGTACAATCTGCTCTGATGCCGCATA
GTTAAGCCAGTATCTGCTCCCTGCTTGTGTGTTGGAGGTCGCTGAGTAGTGCGCGAGCAAAATTTAAGCT
ACAACAAGGCAAGGCTTGACCGACAATTGCATGAAGAATCTGCTTAGGGTTAGGCGTTTTGCGCTGCTTC
GCGATGTACGGGCCAGATATACGCGTTGACATTGATTATTGACTAGTTATTAATAGTAATCAATTACGGG
GTCATTAGTTCATAGCCCATATATGGAGTTCCGCGTTACATAACTTACGGTAAATGGCCCGCCTGGCTGA
CCGCCCAACGACCCCCGCCCATTGACGTCAATAATGACGTATGTTCCCATAGTAACGCCAATAGGGACTT
TCCATTGACGTCAATGGGTGGAGTATTTACGGTAAACTGCCCACTTGGCAGTACATCAAGTGTATCATAT
GCCAAGTACGCCCCCTATTGACGTCAATGACGGTAAATGGCCCGCCTGGCATTATGCCCAGTACATGACC
TTATGGGACTTTCCTACTTGGCAGTACATCTACGTATTAGTCATCGCTATTACCATGGTGATGCGGTTTT
GGCAGTACATCAATGGGCGTGGATAGCGGTTTGACTCACGGGGATTTCCAAGTCTCCACCCCATTGACGT
CAATGGGAGTTTGTTTTGGCACCAAAATCAACGGGACTTTCCAAAATGTCGTAACAACTCCGCCCCATTG
ACGCAAATGGGCGGTAGGCGTGTACGGTGGGAGGTCTATATAAGCAGCGCGTTTTGCCTGTACTGGGTCT
CTCTGGTTAGACCAGATCTGAGCCTGGGAGCTCTCTGGCTAACTAGGGAACCCACTGCTTAAGCCTCAAT
AAAGCTTGCCTTGAGTGCTTCAAGTAGTGTGTGCCCGTCTGTTGTGTGACTCTGGTAACTAGAGATCCCT
CAGACCCTTTTAGTCAGTGTGGAAAATCTCTAGCAGTGGCGCCCGAACAGGGACTTGAAAGCGAAAGGGA
AACCAGAGGAGCTCTCTCGACGCAGGACTCGGCTTGCTGAAGCGCGCACGGCAAGAGGCGAGGGGCGGCG
ACTGGTGAGTACGCCAAAAATTTTGACTAGCGGAGGCTAGAAGGAGAGAGATGGGTGCGAGAGCGTCAGT
ATTAAGCGGGGGAGAATTAGATCGCGATGGGAAAAAATTCGGTTAAGGCCAGGGGGAAAGAAAAAATATA
AATTAAAACATATAGTATGGGCAAGCAGGGAGCTAGAACGATTCGCAGTTAATCCTGGCCTGTTAGAAAC
ATCAGAAGGCTGTAGACAAATACTGGGACAGCTACAACCATCCCTTCAGACAGGATCAGAAGAACTTAGA
TCATTATATAATACAGTAGCAACCCTCTATTGTGTGCATCAAAGGATAGAGATAAAAGACACCAAGGAAG
CTTTAGACAAGATAGAGGAAGAGCAAAACAAAAGTAAGACCACCGCACAGCAAGCGGCCGCTGATCTTCA
GACCTGGAGGAGGAGATATGAGGGACAATTGGAGAAGTGAATTATATAAATATAAAGTAGTAAAAATTGA
ACCATTAGGAGTAGCACCCACCAAGGCAAAGAGAAGAGTGGTGCAGAGAGAAAAAAGAGCAGTGGGAATA
GGAGCTTTGTTCCTTGGGTTCTTGGGAGCAGCAGGAAGCACTATGGGCGCAGCGTCAATGACGCTGACGG
TACAGGCCAGACAATTATTGTCTGGTATAGTGCAGCAGCAGAACAATTTGCTGAGGGCTATTGAGGCGCA
ACAGCATCTGTTGCAACTCACAGTCTGGGGCATCAAGCAGCTCCAGGCAAGAATCCTGGCTGTGGAAAGA
TACCTAAAGGATCAACAGCTCCTGGGGATTTGGGGTTGCTCTGGAAAACTCATTTGCACCACTGCTGTGC
CTTGGAATGCTAGTTGGAGTAATAAATCTCTGGAACAGATTTGGAATCACACGACCTGGATGGAGTGGGA
CAGAGAAATTAACAATTACACAAGCTTAATACACTCCTTAATTGAAGAATCGCAAAACCAGCAAGAAAAG
AATGAACAAGAATTATTGGAATTAGATAAATGGGCAAGTTTGTGGAATTGGTTTAACATAACAAATTGGC
TGTGGTATATAAAATTATTCATAATGATAGTAGGAGGCTTGGTAGGTTTAAGAATAGTTTTTGCTGTACT
TTCTATAGTGAATAGAGTTAGGCAGGGATATTCACCATTATCGTTTCAGACCCACCTCCCAACCCCGAGG
GGACCCGACAGGCCCGAAGGAATAGAAGAAGAAGGTGGAGAGAGAGACAGAGACAGATCCATTCGATTAG
TGAACGGATCGGCACTGCGTGCGCCAATTCTGCAGACAAATGGCAGTATTCATCCACAATTTTAAAAGAA
AAGGGGGGATTGGGGGGTACAGTGCAGGGGAAAGAATAGTAGACATAATAGCAACAGACATACAAACTAA
AGAATTACAAAAACAAATTACAAAAATTCAAAATTTTCGGGTTTATTACAGGGACAGCAGAGATCCAGTT
TGGTTAATTAACATTATGGCCTTAGGTCACTTCATCTCCATGGGGTTCTTCTTCTGATTTTCTAGAAAAT
GAGATGGGGGTGCAGAGAGCTTCCTCAGTGACCTGCCCAGGGTCACATCAGAAATGTCAGAGCTAGAACT
TGAACTCAGATTACTAATCTTAAATTCCATGCCTTGGGGGCATGCAAGTACGATATACAGAAGGAGTGAA
CTCATTAGGGCAGATGACCAATGAGTTTAGGAAAGAAGAGTCCAGGGCAGGGTACATCTACACCACCCGC
CCAGCCCTGGGTGAGTCCAGCCACGTTCACCTCATTATAGTTGCCTCTCTCCAGTCCTACCTTGACGGGA
AGCACAAGCAGAAACTGGGACAGGAGCCCCAGGAGACCAAATCTTCATGGTCCCTCTGGGAGGATGGGTG
GGGAGAGCTGTGGCAGAGGCCTCAGGAGGGGCCCTGCTGCTCAGTGGTGACAGATAGGGGTGAGAAAGCA
GACAGAGTCATTCCGTCAGCATTCTGGGTCTGTTTGGTACTTCTTCTCACGCTAAGGTGGCGGTGTGATA
TGCACAATGGCTAAAAAGCAGGGAGAGCTGGAAAGAAACAAGGACAGAGACAGAGGCCAAGTCAACCAGA
CCAATTCCCAGAGGAAGCAAAGAAACCATTACAGAGACTACAAGGGGGAAGGGAAGGAGAGATGAATTAG
CTTCCCCTGTAAACCTTAGAACCCAGCTGTTGCCAGGGCAACGGGGCAATACCTGTCTCTTCAGAGGAGA
TGAAGTTGCCAGGGTAACTACATCCTGTCTTTCTCAAGGACCATCCCAGAATGTGGCACCCACTAGCCGT
TACCATAGCAACTGCCTCTTTGCCCCACTTAATCCCATCCCGTCTGTTAAAAGGGCCCTATAGTTGGAGG
TGGGGGAGGTAGGAAGAGCGATGATCACTTGTGGACTAAGTTTGTTCGCATCCCCTTCTCCAACCCCCTC
AGTACATCACCCTGGGGGAACAGGGTCCACTTGCTCCTGGGCCCACACAGTCCTGCAGTATTGTGTATAT
AAGGCCAGGGCAAAGAGGAGCAGGTTTTAAAGTGAAAGGCAGGCAGGTGTTGGGGAGGCAGTTACCGGGG
CAACGGGAACAGGGCGTTTCGGAGGTGGTTGCCATGGGGACCTGGATGCTGACGAAGGCTCGCGAGGCTG
TGAGCAGCCACAGTGCCCTGCTCAGAAGCCCCAAGCTCGTCAGTCAAGCCGGTTCTCCGTTTGCACTCAG
GAGCACGGGCAGGCGAGTGGCCCCTAGTTCTGGGGGCAGCGGGGGATCCCCGGGTACCGGTAGGCCACCA
TGACAGAGACCCTGCCTCCCGTGACCGAGAGTGCCGTGGCCCTTCAAGCCGAGGTTACCCAAAGGGAGTT
GTTCGAGTTCGTGCTGAACGACCCTTTGCTTGCAAGCAGTCTCTATATCAACATCGCACTTGCAGGACTG
AGTATACTGCTGTTCGTTTTTATGACCCGAGGACTCGATGATCCACGGGCAAAACTTATTGCTGTGTCAA
CCATCCTTGTGCCTGTCGTCAGCATTGCCTCCTACACTGGATTGGCGAGCGGCCTGACAATTTCCGTTCT
TGAAATGCCAGCGGGCCATTTTGCAGAAGGCAGCTCAGTGATGCTGGGAGGAGAAGAGGTAGATGGTGTA
GTCACCATGTGGGGACGGTATCTCACCTGGGCACTTTCCACGCCCATGATTCTCCTCGCTCTGGGTCTCC
TGGCCGGAAGCAATGCTACAAAGCTCTTCACAGCTATCACTTTCGATATCGCTATGTGCGTGACTGGCCT
TGCCGCGGCCCTGACTACCTCCTCCCACCTCATGAGATGGTTCTGGTACGCTATCAGTTGTGCATGCTTT
CTGGTGGTCTTGTATATCCTGCTGGTGGAGTGGGCACAGGACGCCAAAGCCGCGGGAACCGCTGACATGT
TCAATACCCTGAAGCTGTTGACAGTAGTGATGTGGCTGGGGTATCCAATTGTGTGGGCTCTTGGAGTCGA
GGGTATCGCGGTGTTGCCCGTTGGGGTGACGAGCTGGGGATATTCTTTCCTGGATATCGTGGCAAAGTAC
ATTTTCGCATTCTTGCTCCTGAACTATCTGACGTCAAACGAATCTGTCGTGTCCGGCAGCATTTTGGATG
TTCCATCTGCTTCTGGGACCCCGGCTGATGATGCGGCCGCCAAGAGCAGGATCACCAGCGAGGGCGAGTA
CATCCCCCTGGACCAGATCGACATCAACGTGGTGAGCAAGGGCGAGGAGCTGTTCACCGGGGTGGTGCCC
ATCCTGGTCGAGCTGGACGGCGACGTAAACGGCCACAAGTTCAGCGTGTCCGGCGAGGGCGAGGGCGATG
CCACCTACGGCAAGCTGACCCTGAAGTTCATCTGCACCACCGGCAAGCTGCCCGTGCCCTGGCCCACCCT
CGTGACCACCTTCGGCTACGGCCTGCAGTGCTTCGCCCGCTACCCCGACCACATGAAGCAGCACGACTTC
TTCAAGTCCGCCATGCCCGAAGGCTACGTCCAGGAGCGCACCATCTTCTTCAAGGACGACGGCAACTACA
AGACCCGCGCCGAGGTGAAGTTCGAGGGCGACACCCTGGTGAACCGCATCGAGCTGAAGGGCATCGACTT
CAAGGAGGACGGCAACATCCTGGGGCACAAGCTGGAGTACAACTACAACAGCCACAACGTCTATATCATG
GCCGACAAGCAGAAGAACGGCATCAAGGTGAACTTCAAGATCCGCCACAACATCGAGGACGGCAGCGTGC
AGCTCGCCGACCACTACCAGCAGAACACCCCCATCGGCGACGGCCCCGTGCTGCTGCCCGACAACCACTA
CCTGAGCTACCAGTCCGCCCTGAGCAAAGACCCCAACGAGAAGCGCGATCACATGGTCCTGCTGGAGTTC
GTGACCGCCGCCGGGATCACTCTCGGCATGGACGAGCTGTACAAGTTCTGCTACGAGAACGAGGTGTAAT
GAGAATTCGATATCAAGCTTATCGATAATCAACCTCTGGATTACAAAATTTGTGAAAGATTGACTGGTAT
TCTTAACTATGTTGCTCCTTTTACGCTATGTGGATACGCTGCTTTAATGCCTTTGTATCATGCTATTGCT
TCCCGTATGGCTTTCATTTTCTCCTCCTTGTATAAATCCTGGTTGCTGTCTCTTTATGAGGAGTTGTGGC
CCGTTGTCAGGCAACGTGGCGTGGTGTGCACTGTGTTTGCTGACGCAACCCCCACTGGTTGGGGCATTGC
CACCACCTGTCAGCTCCTTTCCGGGACTTTCGCTTTCCCCCTCCCTATTGCCACGGCGGAACTCATCGCC
GCCTGCCTTGCCCGCTGCTGGACAGGGGCTCGGCTGTTGGGCACTGACAATTCCGTGGTGTTGTCGGGGA
AATCATCGTCCTTTCCTTGGCTGCTCGCCTGTGTTGCCACCTGGATTCTGCGCGGGACGTCCTTCTGCTA
CGTCCCTTCGGCCCTCAATCCAGCGGACCTTCCTTCCCGCGGCCTGCTGCCGGCTCTGCGGCCTCTTCCG
CGTCTTCGCCTTCGCCCTCAGACGAGTCGGATCTCCCTTTGGGCCGCCTCCCCGCATCGATACCGTCGAC
CTCGAGACCTAGAAAAACATGGAGCAATCACAAGTAGCAATACAGCAGCTACCAATGCTGATTGTGCCTG
GCTAGAAGCACAAGAGGAGGAGGAGGTGGGTTTTCCAGTCACACCTCAGGTACCTTTAAGACCAATGACT
TACAAGGCAGCTGTAGATCTTAGCCACTTTTTAAAAGAAAAGGGGGGACTGGAAGGGCTAATTCACTCCC
AACGAAGACAAGATATCCTTGATCTGTGGATCTACCACACACAAGGCTACTTCCCTGATTGGCAGAACTA
CACACCAGGGCCAGGGATCAGATATCCACTGACCTTTGGATGGTGCTACAAGCTAGTACCAGTTGAGCAA
GAGAAGGTAGAAGAAGCCAATGAAGGAGAGAACACCCGCTTGTTACACCCTGTGAGCCTGCATGGGATGG
ATGACCCGGAGAGAGAAGTATTAGAGTGGAGGTTTGACAGCCGCCTAGCATTTCATCACATGGCCCGAGA
GCTGCATCCGGACTGTACTGGGTCTCTCTGGTTAGACCAGATCTGAGCCTGGGAGCTCTCTGGCTAACTA
GGGAACCCACTGCTTAAGCCTCAATAAAGCTTGCCTTGAGTGCTTCAAGTAGTGTGTGCCCGTCTGTTGT
GTGACTCTGGTAACTAGAGATCCCTCAGACCCTTTTAGTCAGTGTGGAAAATCTCTAGCAGGGCCCGTTT
AAACCCGCTGATCAGCCTCGACTGTGCCTTCTAGTTGCCAGCCATCTGTTGTTTGCCCCTCCCCCGTGCC
TTCCTTGACCCTGGAAGGTGCCACTCCCACTGTCCTTTCCTAATAAAATGAGGAAATTGCATCGCATTGT
CTGAGTAGGTGTCATTCTATTCTGGGGGGTGGGGTGGGGCAGGACAGCAAGGGGGAGGATTGGGAAGACA
ATAGCAGGCATGCTGGGGATGCGGTGGGCTCTATGGCTTCTGAGGCGGAAAGAACCAGCTGGGGCTCTAG
GGGGTATCCCC
[124 nt withheld, positions 7222-7345]
C
[91 nt withheld, positions 7347-7437]
A
[49 nt withheld, positions 7439-7487]
CCTTTGACGTTGGAGTCCACGTTCTTT
[37 nt withheld, positions 7515-7551]
ACCCTATCTCGGTCTATTCTTTTGATTTATAAGGGATTTTGCCGATTTCGGCCTATTGGTTAAAAAATGA
GCTGATTTAACAAAAATTTAACGCGAATTAATTCTGTGGAATGTGTGTCAGTTAGGGTGTGGAAAGTCCC
CAGGCTCCCCAGCAGGCAGAAGTATGCAAAGCATGCATCTCAATTAGTCAGCAACCAGGTGTGGAAAGTC
CCCAGGCTCCCCAGCAGGCAGAAGTATGCAAAGCATGCATCTCAATTAGTCAGCAACCATAGTCCCGCCC
CTAACTCCGCCCATCCCGCCCCTAACTCCGCCCAGTTCCGCCCATTCTCCGCCCCATGGCTGACTAATTT
TTTTTATTTATGCAGAGGCCGAGGCCGCCTCTGCCTCTGAGCTATTCCAGAAGTAGTGAGGAGGCTTTTT
TGGAGGCCTAGGCTTTTGCAAAAAGCTCCCGGGAGCTTGTATATCCATTTTCGGATCTGATCAGCACGTG
TTGACAATTAATCATCGGCATAGTATATCGGCATAGTATAATACGACAAGGTGAGGAACTAAACCATGGC
CAAGTTGACCAGTGCCGTTCCGGTGCTCACCGCGCGCGACGTCGCCGGAGCGGTCGAGTTCTGGACCGAC
CGGCTCGGGTTCTCCCGGGACTTCGTGGAGGACGACTTCGCCGGTGTGGTCCGGGACGACGTGACCCTGT
TCATCAGCGCGGTCCAGGACCAGGTGGTGCCGGACAACACCCTGGCCTGGGTGTGGGTGCGCGGCCTGGA
CGAGCTGTACGCCGAGTGGTCGGAGGTCGTGTCCACGAACTTCCGGGACGCCTCCGGGCCGGCCATGACC
GAGATCGGCGAGCAGCCGTGGGGGCGGGAGTTCGCCCTGCGCGACCCGGCCGGCAACTGCGTGCACTTCG
TGGCCGAGGAGCAGGACTGACACGTGCTACGAGATTTCGATTCCACCGCCGCCTTCTATGAAAGGTTGGG
CTTCGGAATCGTTTTCCGGGACGCCGGCTGGATGATCCTCCAGCGCGGGGATCTCATGCTGGAGTTCTTC
GCCCACCCCAACTTGTTTATTGCAGCTTATAATGGTTACAAATAAAGCAATAGCATCACAAATTTCACAA
ATAAAGCATTTTTTTCACTGCATTCTAGTTGTGGTTTGTCCAAACTCATCAATGTATCTTATCATGTCTG
TATACCGTCGACCTCTAGCTAGAGCTTGGCGTAATCATGGTCATAGCTGTTTCCTGTGTGAAATTGTTAT
CCGCTCACAATTCCACACAACATACGAGCCGGAAGCATAAAGTGTAAAGCCTGGGGTGCCTAATGAGTGA
GCTAACTCACATTAATTGCGTTGCGCTCACTGCCCGCTTTCCAGTCGGGAAACCTGTCGTGCCAGCTGCA
TTAATGAATCGGCCAACGCGCGGGGAGAGGCGGTTTGCGTATTGGGCGCTCTTCCGCTTCCTCGCTCACT
GACTCGCTGCGCTCGGTCGTTCGGCTGCGGCGAGCGGTATCAGCTCACTCAAAGGCGGTAATACGGTTAT
CCACAGAATCAGGGGATAACGCAGGAAAGAACATGTGAGCAAAAGGCCAGCAAAAGGCCAGGAACCGTAA
AAAGGCCGCGTTGCTGGCGTTTTTCCATAGGCTCCGCCCCCCTGACGAGCATCACAAAAATCGACGCTCA
AGTCAGAGGTGGCGAAACCCGACAGGACTATAAAGATACCAGGCGTTTCCCCCTGGAAGCTCCCTCGTGC
GCTCTCCTGTTCCGACCCTGCCGCTTACCGGATACCTGTCCGCCTTTCTCCCTTCGGGAAGCGTGGCGCT
TTCTCATAGCTCACGCTGTAGGTATCTCAGTTCGGTGTAGGTCGTTCGCTCCAAGCTGGGCTGTGTGCAC
GAACCCCCCGTTCAGCCCGACCGCTGCGCCTTATCCGGTAACTATCGTCTTGAGTCCAACCCGGTAAGAC
ACGACTTATCGCCACTGGCAGCAGCCACTGGTAACAGGATTAGCAGAGCGAGGTATGTAGGCGGTGCTAC
AGAGTTCTTGAAGTGGTGGCCTAACTACGGCTACACTAGAAGAACAGTATTTGGTATCTGCGCTCTGCTG
AAGCCAGTTACCTTCGGAAAAAGAGTTGGTAGCTCTTGATCCGGCAAACAAACCACCGCTGGTAGCGGTG
GTTTTTTTGTTTGCAAGCAGCAGATTACGCGCAGAAAAAAAGGATCTCAAGAAGATCCTTTGATCTTTTC
TACGGGGTCTGACGCTCAGTGGAACGAAAACTCACGTTAAGGGATTTTGGTCATGAGATTATCAAAAAGG
ATCTTCACCTAGATCCTTTTAAATTAAAAATGAAGTTTTAAATCAATCTAAAGTATATATGAGTAAACTT
GGTCTGACAGTTACCAATGCTTAATCAGTGAGGCACCTATCTCAGCGATCTGTCTATTTCGTTCATCCAT
AGTTGCCTGACTCCCCGTCGTGTAGATAACTACGATACGGGAGGGCTTACCATCTGGCCCCAGTGCTGCA
ATGATACCGCGAGACCCACGCTCACCGGCTCCAGATTTATCAGCAATAAACCAGCCAGCCGGAAGGGCCG
AGCGCAGAAGTGGTCCTGCAACTTTATCCGCCTCCATCCAGTCTATTAATTGTTGCCGGGAAGCTAGAGT
AAGTAGTTCGCCAGTTAATAGTTTGCGCAACGTTGTTGCCATTGCTACAGGCATCGTGGTGTCACGCTCG
TCGTTTGGTATGGCTTCATTCAGCTCCGGTTCCCAACGATCAAGGCGAGTTACATGATCCCCCATGTTGT
GCAAAAAAGCGGTTAGCTCCTTCGGTCCTCCGATCGTTGTCAGAAGTAAGTTGGCCGCAGTGTTATCACT
CATGGTTATGGCAGCACTGCATAATTCTCTTACTGTCATGCCATCCGTAAGATGCTTTTCTGTGACTGGT
GAGTACTCAACCAAGTCATTCTGAGAATAGTGTATGCGGCGACCGAGTTGCTCTTGCCCGGCGTCAATAC
GGGATAATACCGCGCCACATAGCAGAACTTTAAAAGTGCTCATCATTGGAAAACGTTCTTCGGGGCGAAA
ACTCTCAAGGATCTTACCGCTGTTGAGATCCAGTTCGATGTAACCCACTCGTGCACCCAACTGATCTTCA
GCATCTTTTACTTTCACCAGCGTTTCTGGGTGAGCAAAAACAGGAAGGCAAAATGCCGCAAAAAAGGGAA
TAAGGGCGACACGGAAATGTTGAATACTCATACTCTTCCTTTTTCAATATTATTGAAGCATTTATCAGGG
TTATTGTCTCATGAGCGGATACATATTTGAATGTATTTAGAAAAATAAACAAATAGGGGTTCCGCGCACA
TTTCCCCGAAAAGTGCCACCTGAC
