>Addgene plasmid #26970 | pLenti-CaMKIIa-eNpHR 3.0-EYFP | addgene partial sequence | sequence record 33281 | 26970 with WPRE-R
TTTTGTAATCCAGAGGTTGATTATCGATAAGCTTGATATCGAATTCTCATTACACCTCGTTCTCGTAGCA
GAACTTGTACAGCTCGTCCATGCCGAGAGTGATCCCGGCGGCGGTCACGAACTCCAGCAGGACCATGTGA
TCGCGCTTCTCGTTGGGGTCTTTGCTCAGGGCGGACTGGTAGCTCAGGTAGTGGTTGTCGGGCAGCAGCA
CGGGGCCGTCGCCGATGGGGGTGTTCTGCTGGTAGTGGTCGGCGAGCTGCACGCTGCCGTCCTCGATGTT
GTGGCGGATCTTGAAGTTCACCTTGATGCCGTTCTTCTGCTTGTCGGCCATGATATAGACGTTGTGGCTG
TTGTAGTTGTACTCCAGCTTGTGCCCCAGGATGTTGCCGTCCTCCTTGAAGTCGATGCCCTTCAGCTCGA
TGCGGTTCACCAGGGTGTCGCCCTCGAACTTCACCTCGGCGCGGGTCTTGTAGTTGCCGTCGTCCTTGAA
GAAGATGGTGCGCTCCTGGACGTAGCCTTCGGGCATGGCGGACTTGAAGAAGTCGTGCTGCTTCATGTGG
TCGGGGTAGCGGGCGAAGCACTGCAGGCCGTAGCCGAAGGTGGTCACGAGGGTGGGCCAGGGCACGGGCA
GCTTGCCGGTGGTGCAGATGAACTTCAGGGTCAGCTTGCCGTAGGTGGCATCGCCCTCGCCCTCGCCGGA
CACGCTGAACTTGTGGCCGTTTACGTCGCCGTCCAGCTCGACCAGGATGGGCACCACCCCGGTGAACAGC
TCCTCGCCCTTGCTCACCA
