>Addgene plasmid #26970 | pLenti-CaMKIIa-eNpHR 3.0-EYFP | addgene partial sequence | sequence record 33282 | 26970 with FUGW-Fwd (ATTACAGGGACAGCAGAGATCC)
TGGCCTTAGGTCACTTCATCTCCATGGGGTTCTTCTTCTGATTTTCTAGAAAATGAGATGGGGGTGCAGA
GAGCTTCCTCAGTGACCTGCCCAGGGTCACATCAGAAATGTCAGAGCTAGAACTTGAACTCAGATTACTA
ATCTTAAATTCCATGCCTTGGGGGCATGCAAGTACGATATACAGAAGGAGTGAACTCATTAGGGCAGATG
ACCAATGAGTTTAGGAAAGAAGAGTCCAGGGCAGGGTACATCTACACCACCCGCCCAGCCCTGGGTGAGT
CCAGCCACGTTCACCTCATTATAGTTGCCTCTCTCCAGTCCTACCTTGACGGGAAGCACAAGCAGAAACT
GGGACAGGAGCCCCAGGAGACCAAATCTTCATGGTCCCTCTGGGAGGATGGGTGGGGAGAGCTGTGGCAG
AGGCCTCAGGAGGGGCCCTGCTGCTCAGTGGTGACAGATAGGGGTGAGAAAGCAGACAGAGTCATTCCGT
CAGCATTCTGGGTCTGTTTGGTACTTCTTCTCACGCTAAGGTGGCGGTGTGATATGCACAATGGCTAAAA
AGCAGGGAGAGCTGGAAAGAAACAAGGACAGAGACAGAGGCCAAGTCAACCAGACCAATTCCCAGAGGAA
GCAAAGAAACCATTACAGAGACTACAAGGGGGAAGGGAAGGAGAGATGAATTAGCTTCCCCTGTAAACCT
TAGAACCCAGCTGTTGCCAGGGCAACGGGGCAATACCTGTCTCTTCAGAGGAGATGAAGTTGCCAGGGTA
ACTACATCCTGTCTTTCTCAAGGACCATCCCAGAATGTGGCACCCACTAGCCGTTACCATAGCAACTGCC
TCTTTGCCCCACTTAATCCCATCCCGTCTGTTAAAAGGGCCCTATAGTTGGAGGTGGGGGAGGTAGGAAG
AGCGATGATCACTTGTGGACTAAG
