>Addgene plasmid #26970 | pLenti-CaMKIIa-eNpHR 3.0-EYFP | addgene partial sequence | sequence record 33283 | 26970 with EGFP-N
CCTTGCTCACCACGTTGATGTCGATCTGGTCCAGGGGGATGTACTCGCCCTCGCTGGTGATCCTGCTCTT
GGCGGCCGCATCATCAGCCGGGGTCCCAGAAGCAGATGGAACATCCAAAATGCTGCCGGACACGACAGAT
TCGTTTGACGTCAGATAGTTCAGGAGCAAGAATGCGAAAATGTACTTTGCCACGATATCCAGGAAAGAAT
ATCCCCAGCTCGTCACCCCAACGGGCAACACCGCGATACCCTCGACTCCAAGAGCCCACACAATTGGATA
CCCCAGCCACATCACTACTGTCAACAGCTTCAGGGTATTGAACATGTCAGCGGTTCCCGCGGCTTTGGCG
TCCTGTGCCCACTCCACCAGCAGGATATACAAGACCACCAGAAAGCATGCACAACTGATAGCGTACCAGA
ACCATCTCATGAGGTGGGAGGAGGTAGTCAGGGCCGCGGCAAGGCCAGTCACGCACATAGCGATATCGAA
AGTGATAGCTGTGAAGAGCTTTGTAGCATTGCTTCCGGCCAGGAGACCCAGAGCGAGGAGAATCATGGGC
GTGGAAAGTGCCCAGGTGAGATACCGTCCCCACATGGTGACTACACCATCTACCTCTTCTCCTCCCAGCA
TCACTGAGCTGCCTTCTGCAAAATGGCCCGCTGGCATTTCAAGAACGGAAATTGTCAGGCCGCTCGCCAA
TCCAGTGTAGGAGGCAATGCTGACGACAGGCACAAGGATGGTTGACACAGCAATAAGTTTTGCCCGTGGA
TCATCGAGTCCTCGGGTCATAAAAACGAACAGCAGTATACTCAGTCCTGCAAGTGCGATGTTGATATAGA
GACTGCTTGCAAGCAAAGGGTCGTTCAGCACGAACTCGAA
